Addgene plasmid #39507: pcDNA3-H-Ras_V12-E38
Depositing lab: Julian Downward. Depositing organization: Cancer Research UK. Publication: Role of phosphoinositide 3-OH kinase in cell transformation and control of the actin cytoskeleton by Ras. Rodriguez-Viciana P, Warne PH, Khwaja A, Marte BM, Pappin D, Das P, Waterfield MD, Ridley A, Downward J. Cell. 1997 May 2;89(3):457-67. 10.1016/S0092-8674(00)80226-3 PubMed 9150145.
Backbone
  Vector backbone: pcDNA3
  Backbone manufacturer: Invitrogen
  Vector type: Mammalian Expression
  Selectable markers: Neomycin (select with G418)
Growth in bacteria
  Bacterial resistance: Ampicillin, 100 μg/mL
  Growth temperature: 37°C
  Growth strain: DH5alpha
  Copy number: High Copy
Gene/Insert
  Gene/Insert name: HRAS V12 E38
  Species: H. sapiens (human)
  Mutation: G12V and D38E
  Entrez Gene: HRAS (a.k.a. C-BAS/HAS, C-H-RAS, C-HA-RAS1, CTLO, H-RASIDX, HAMSV, HRAS1, RASH1, p21ras)
  Promoter: CMV
  Cloning method: Restriction Enzyme; 5′ cloning site EcoRI (not destroyed); 3′ cloning site EcoRI (not destroyed)
  Sequencing primers: 5′ CMV-F
Terms and licenses: Academic/Nonprofit Terms; Industry Terms: Not Available to Industry
How to cite: pcDNA3-H-Ras_V12-E38 was a gift from Julian Downward (Addgene plasmid # 39507 ; http://n2t.net/addgene:39507 ; RRID:Addgene_39507)
