[The description below was written by a language model from this plasmid's Addgene catalogue record.]
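Description:
pcDNA3-H-Ras_V12-E38 is a mammalian expression plasmid built on the commercial pcDNA3 backbone and carrying a mutant form of human HRAS. It is propagated in E. coli as a high-copy plasmid under ampicillin selection. The backbone's neomycin resistance marker allows G418 selection of transfected mammalian cells, so the construct suits both transient expression and the derivation of stable lines. No feature table accompanies the record, so other backbone elements, such as polyadenylation signals and origins of replication, are not itemised here. No epitope tag or reporter is recorded for the insert.

The HRAS coding sequence is driven by the strong constitutive CMV promoter. It was inserted by restriction cloning into an EcoRI site that is retained at both ends, which means the insert could in principle sit in either orientation, and the orientation is not explicitly stated. The insert carries two substitutions. G12V is the classic oncogenic change that impairs GTP hydrolysis and locks Ras in its active, GTP-bound state. D38E lies in the effector-binding region of Ras. Pairing an activating V12 mutation with an effector-loop substitution is a well-known way to create partial loss-of-function Ras variants that signal through only a subset of downstream effectors, and E38 is generally described as favouring Raf over other partners.

The associated publication examines the role of phosphoinositide 3-kinase in Ras-driven cell transformation and control of the actin cytoskeleton. In keeping with that, the plasmid is typically used to dissect which effector pathways contribute to particular Ras-dependent phenotypes, often alongside other V12 effector-loop mutants.
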