>Addgene plasmid #39507 | pcDNA3-H-Ras_V12-E38 | addgene partial sequence | sequence record 51067 | CMV_fwd
GCGACTCTCTGGCTACTGAGAACCCACTGCTTACTGGCTTATCGAAATTAATACGACTCACTATAGGGAG
ACCCAAGCTTGGTACCGAGCTCGGATCCACTAGTAACGGCCGCCAGTGTGCTGGAATTCCCGATCTATGA
CCGAATACAAGCTTGTTGTTGTTGGCGCCGTCGGTGTGGGCAAGAGTGCGCTGACCATCCAGCTGATCCA
GAACCATTTTGTGGACGAATACGACCCCACTATCGAGGAATCCTACCGGAAGCAGGTGGTCATTGATGGG
GAGACGTGCCTGTTGGACATCCTGGATACCGCCGGCCAGGAGGAGTACAGCGCCATGCGGGACCAGTACA
TGCGCACCGGGGAGGGCTTCCTGTGTGTGTTTGCCATCAACAACACCAAGTCTTTTGAGGACATCCACCA
GTACAGGGAGCAGATCAAACGGGTGAAGGACTCGGATGACGTGCCCATGGTGCTGGTGGGGAACAAGTGT
GACCTGGCTGCACGCACTGTGGAATCTCGGCAGGCTCAGGACCTCGCCCGAAGCTACGGCATCCCCTACA
TCGAGACCTCGGCCAAGACCCGGCAGGGAGTGGAGGATGCCTTCTACACGTTGGTGCGTGAGATCCGGCA
GCACAAGCTGCGGAAGCTGAACCCTCCTGATGAGAGTGGCCCCGGCTGCATGAGCTGCAAGTGTGTGCTC
TCCTGACGCAGCACAAGCTCAGGACATGGAGGTGCCGGATGCAGGAAGGAGGTGCAGACGGAAGGAGGAG
GAAGGAAGGACGGAAGCAAGGAAAGGAAGGAAGGGCTGCTGGAGCCCAGTCACCCCGGGACCGTGGGCCG
AGGTGACTGCAGACCCTCCCAGGGAGGCTGTGCACAGACTGTCTTGAACATCCCAAATGCCACCGGAACC
CCAGCCCTTAGCTC
